>Addgene plasmid #227292 | qTAG-N-Solo-mStayGold-CETN2 | addgene full sequence | sequence record 452065 | Addgene NGS Result
TCGCGCGTTTCGGTGATGACGGTGAAAACCTCTGACACATGCAGCTCCCGGAGACGGTCACAGCTTGTCT
GTAAGCGGATGCCGGGAGCAGACAAGCCCGTCAGGGCGCGTCAGCGGGTGTTGGCGGGTGTCGGGGCTGG
CTTAACTATGCGGCATCAGAGCAGATTGTACTGAGAGTGCACCATATGCGGTGTGAAATACCGCACAGAT
GCGTAAGGAGAAAATACCGCATCAGGCGCCATTCGCCATTCAGGCTGCGCAACTGTTGGGAAGGGCGATC
GGTGCGGGCCTCTTCGCTATTACGCCAGCTGGCGAAAGGGGGATGTGCTGCAAGGCGATTAAGTTGGGTA
ACGCCAGGGTTTTCCCAGTCACGACGTTGTAAAACGACGGCCAGTGAATTCAATTTAAATACAGGGGCAT
TCAGGGGATGCTTTAGCTTCTTGGAGAAGGCACGAAGGTGCCAGATGGATTGAGTTTTATTACTCGGTAC
TGACACAATATACATCTTAACAACTTACTAATATTTGGCCAAATCTAGAAGTAATTGGGAAGTCGGAGTA
CTTACTGGGAAGGGGAGTACTGGGAGTGGGCATCGTAAGACTGTTTTCAGAACCAGGATCCCCACGTTCG
GGAAGAGCTGATTATCTCTAGTTATTCACAGTCATCTTCTTGACTGGCTCTCTTTTGGGATGATTTTCAG
TAAGAGGTGTCCTTACTGAACAAGTGATCTCCCTGCTTCTAGAAACAACAGTAAAGAAAAGGGAGGGGTA
GAAGTTCATGGAAAGATTCATTGTTCTTGCCAGTAAACCCTGTTATCTTTCTTTTTAAGCAAAGCTTTGG
AATTGGTTATATAAATGACTTTAAAAATACATATGGGTGTCTGTAACTATGTTATGTAAATATGGACTGT
ATGATATATTATTGTGCTTGTGTATTGCATAACATATAAAGGGCAAGAGCAAGACCGGTAGCGGCGGAAG
CATGGTGTCTACAGGCGAGGAACTGTTTACCGGCGTGGTGCCCTTCAAGTTCCAGCTGAAGGGCACCATC
AACGGCAAGAGCTTCACCGTGGAAGGCGAGGGCGAGGGCAATAGCCACGAGGGCAGCCACAAAGGCAAGT
ATGTGTGCACCAGCGGCAAACTGCCAATGTCTTGGGCCGCCCTGGGAACTAGCTTCGGCTATGGCATGAA
ATACTATACCAAGTACCCCAGCGGCCTGAAAAACTGGTTCCACGAGGTGATGCCTGAGGGCTTCACCTAC
GACAGACACATCCAGTACAAGGGCGACGGCAGCATCCACGCCAAGCACCAGCACTTCATGAAGAACGGCA
CCTACCACAACATCGTGGAGTTCACCGGCCAGGACTTCAAGGAGAACAGCCCCGTGCTGACCGGCGACAT
GGACGTGAGCCTGCCCAACGAGGTGCAGCACATCCCCATTGATGACGGCGTGGAGTGCACAGTGACCCTG
CAGTACCCTCTGCTGAGCGACGAAAGCAAGTGCGTGGAAGCCTATCAGAACACCATCATCAAGCCCCTGC
ACAATCAGCCAGCCCCCGATGTGCCATTTCACTGGATCAGAAAGCAGTACACCCAGAGCAAGGACGACAC
CGAGGAGAGAGACCACATCATCCAGAGCGAGACCCTGGAGGCCCACCTGCCTTGGCATGAGCCTAGCGCA
AGCGCAGTGGGAGGTTCCGGAGGAAGCGGAGGATCTGGCGGTACCGCCTCCAACTTTAAGAAAGCAAACA
TGGCATCAAGTTCTCAGCGAAAAAGAATGAGCCCTAAGCCTGAGCTTACTGAAGAGCAAAAGCAGGAGAT
CCGGGAAGCTTTTGATCTTTTCGATGCGGATGGAACTGGCACCATAGATGTTAAAGAACTGAAGGCAAGC
TCTGTGCATTCCTGCCGTACTGCCCTTCCTTTCCTCTGCCTCTTCCTTGTCATCTCCCTATCACCTCTCT
ACCCCTTTTGCCCTCTTCTCCCTGCAGTAAGTAACAGGGGAGGTTGTACTGTGCTGTTTTCCTGTCTTTA
CTTACTTTGAGTATTATTCAATAAAATTGATTGCAAATATCAATTAGATCAATGTCATAGTGTTCCCCAA
TCATATTAACATGACCACATCAGATGCTGGCTTAATGCTCTCAACACTGTTATTTTTGCTCCTGCTACTT
TAGATGTGCTTATTGAGACGATCCTGTTTTCTTTATAGGTGGCAATGAGGGCCCTGGGCTTTGAACCCAA
GAAAGAAGAAATTAAGAAAATGATAAGTGAAATTGAAGCTTGGCGTAATCATGGTCATAGCTGTTTCCTG
TGTGAAATTGTTATCCGCTCACAATTCCACACAACATACGAGCCGGAAGCATAAAGTGTAAAGCCTGGGG
TGCCTAATGAGTGAGCTAACTCACATTAATTGCGTTGCGCTCACTGCCCGCTTTCCAGTCGGGAAACCTG
TCGTGCCAGCTGCATTAATGAATCGGCCAACGCGCGGGGAGAGGCGGTTTGCGTATTGGGCGCTCTTCCG
CTTCCTCGCTCACTGACTCGCTGCGCTCGGTCGTTCGGCTGCGGCGAGCGGTATCAGCTCACTCAAAGGC
GGTAATACGGTTATCCACAGAATCAGGGGATAACGCAGGAAAGAACATGTGAGCAAAAGGCCAGCAAAAG
GCCAGGAACCGTAAAAAGGCCGCGTTGCTGGCGTTTTTCCATAGGCTCCGCCCCCCTGACGAGCATCACA
AAAATCGACGCTCAAGTCAGAGGTGGCGAAACCCGACAGGACTATAAAGATACCAGGCGTTTCCCCCTGG
AAGCTCCCTCGTGCGCTCTCCTGTTCCGACCCTGCCGCTTACCGGATACCTGTCCGCCTTTCTCCCTTCG
GGAAGCGTGGCGCTTTCTCATAGCTCACGCTGTAGGTATCTCAGTTCGGTGTAGGTCGTTCGCTCCAAGC
TGGGCTGTGTGCACGAACCCCCCGTTCAGCCCGACCGCTGCGCCTTATCCGGTAACTATCGTCTTGAGTC
CAACCCGGTAAGACACGACTTATCGCCACTGGCAGCAGCCACTGGTAACAGGATTAGCAGAGCGAGGTAT
GTAGGCGGTGCTACAGAGTTCTTGAAGTGGTGGCCTAACTACGGCTACACTAGAAGAACAGTATTTGGTA
TCTGCGCTCTGCTGAAGCCAGTTACCTTCGGAAAAAGAGTTGGTAGCTCTTGATCCGGCAAACAAACCAC
CGCTGGTAGCGGTGGTTTTTTTGTTTGCAAGCAGCAGATTACGCGCAGAAAAAAAGGATCTCAAGAAGAT
CCTTTGATCTTTTCTACGGGGTCTGACGCTCAGTGGAACGAAAACTCACGTTAAGGGATTTTGGTCATGA
GATTATCAAAAAGGATCTTCACCTAGATCCTTTTAAATTAAAAATGAAGTTTTAAATCAATCTAAAGTAT
ATATGAGTAAACTTGGTCTGACAGTTACCAATGCTTAATCAGTGAGGCACCTATCTCAGCGATCTGTCTA
TTTCGTTCATCCATAGTTGCCTGACTCCCCGTCGTGTAGATAACTACGATACGGGAGGGCTTACCATCTG
GCCCCAGTGCTGCAATGATACCGCGAGACCCACGCTCACCGGCTCCAGATTTATCAGCAATAAACCAGCC
AGCCGGAAGGGCCGAGCGCAGAAGTGGTCCTGCAACTTTATCCGCCTCCATCCAGTCTATTAATTGTTGC
CGGGAAGCTAGAGTAAGTAGTTCGCCAGTTAATAGTTTGCGCAACGTTGTTGCCATTGCTACAGGCATCG
TGGTGTCACGCTCGTCGTTTGGTATGGCTTCATTCAGCTCCGGTTCCCAACGATCAAGGCGAGTTACATG
ATCCCCCATGTTGTGCAAAAAAGCGGTTAGCTCCTTCGGTCCTCCGATCGTTGTCAGAAGTAAGTTGGCC
GCAGTGTTATCACTCATGGTTATGGCAGCACTGCATAATTCTCTTACTGTCATGCCATCCGTAAGATGCT
TTTCTGTGACTGGTGAGTACTCAACCAAGTCATTCTGAGAATAGTGTATGCGGCGACCGAGTTGCTCTTG
CCCGGCGTCAATACGGGATAATACCGCGCCACATAGCAGAACTTTAAAAGTGCTCATCATTGGAAAACGT
TCTTCGGGGCGAAAACTCTCAAGGATCTTACCGCTGTTGAGATCCAGTTCGATGTAACCCACTCGTGCAC
CCAACTGATCTTCAGCATCTTTTACTTTCACCAGCGTTTCTGGGTGAGCAAAAACAGGAAGGCAAAATGC
CGCAAAAAAGGGAATAAGGGCGACACGGAAATGTTGAATACTCATACTCTTCCTTTTTCAATATTATTGA
AGCATTTATCAGGGTTATTGTCTCATGAGCGGATACATATTTGAATGTATTTAGAAAAATAAACAAATAG
GGGTTCCGCGCACATTTCCCCGAAAAGTGCCACCTGACGTCTAAGAAACCATTATTATCATGACATTAAC
CTATAAAAATAGGCGTATCACGAGGCCCTTTCGTC
Features (pLannotate 1.2.2; 12 found; start..end, strand, type, name):
    137..236     +  misc_feature   bom (fragment): basis of mobility region from pBR322
    242..399     -  CDS            lacZα (fragment): LacZα fragment of β-galactosidase; lacZ fragment
   1726..1884    +  CDS            CETN2 (fragment): CETN2_HUMAN - Also known as CALT, CEN2. Experimental evidence at protein level: Swiss-Prot protein existence level 1. As a component of the TREX-2 complex, involved in the export of mRNAs to the cytoplasm through the nuclear pores. From Homo sapiens (Human).
   2209..2307    +  CDS            Cetn4 (fragment): CETN4_MOUSE - Also known as Cen4 From Mus musculus (Mouse).
   2318..2334    -  protein_bind   lac operator: The lac repressor binds to the lac operator to inhibit transcription in E. coli. This inhibition can be relieved by adding lactose or isopropyl-β-D-thiogalactopyranoside (IPTG). lac repressor encoded by lacI
   2342..2372    -  promoter       lac promoter: promoter for the E. coli lac operon
   2387..2408    -  protein_bind   CAP binding site: CAP binding activates transcription in the presence of cAMP. E. coli catabolite activator protein
   2421..2513    -  CDS            lacI (fragment): lac repressor; lacI; The lac repressor binds to the lac operator to inhibit transcription in E. coli. This inhibition can be relieved by adding lactose or isopropyl-β-D-thiogalactopyranoside (IPTG).
   2696..3284    -  rep_origin     ori: high-copy-number ColE1/pMB1/pBR322/pUC origin of replication
   3455..4315    -  CDS            AmpR: β-lactamase; bla; confers resistance to ampicillin, carbenicillin, and related antibiotics
   4316..4420    -  promoter       AmpR promoter: bla
   4515..35      +  CDS            rop (fragment) (across the origin): Rop protein, which maintains plasmids at low copy number; rop
