[The description below was written by a language model from this plasmid's Addgene catalogue record and pLannotate feature annotations shown in this document.]
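Description:
qTAG-N-Solo-mStayGold-CETN2 is a CRISPR homology-directed repair donor template built on the high-copy pUC19 backbone. It is propagated in E. coli through the ColE1/pUC origin of replication and selected with ampicillin via the β-lactamase (AmpR) gene and its own promoter. Remnants of the pUC19 cloning region (lacZα fragment, lac promoter and operator, CAP binding site) flank the insert, along with small fragments annotated as bom, rop and lacI. All of these are backbone residues with no role in the donor function.

The payload, recorded as 1,874 bp, consists of human CETN2 homology arms flanking the coding sequence of the green fluorescent protein mStayGold. It is promoterless, so the tag is expressed only after in-frame integration at the N-terminus of the endogenous CETN2 locus, where the fusion is driven by the native regulatory elements at physiological levels. The automated feature table does not annotate mStayGold itself. It does detect a CETN2 coding fragment and a further stretch matched to mouse Cetn4, which probably reflects centrin-family homology in the downstream arm rather than a mouse-derived sequence. The unannotated span between the lacZα fragment and the CETN2 fragment presumably holds the upstream arm and the tag. The "Solo" name is not explained in the record, and neither the insert description nor the feature table lists a mammalian selection cassette.

The plasmid is meant to be co-transfected into human cells with a companion px330-based plasmid targeting CETN2, which directs cleavage at the locus so that the donor can be used for repair. The resulting mStayGold–centrin-2 fusion is used to visualize centrioles by fluorescence microscopy.
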