Addgene plasmid #227292: qTAG-N-Solo-mStayGold-CETN2
Purpose: Donor template for mStayGold insertion into the N-terminus of the CETN2 locus. For centriole visualization. To be co-transfected with sgRNA plasmid px330-CETN2 (Addgene #227291)
Depositing lab: Laurence Pelletier. Depositing organization: Sinai Health System. Publication: qTAG: an adaptable plasmid scaffold for CRISPR-based endogenous tagging. Philip R, Sharma A, Matellan L, Erpf AC, Hsu WH, Tkach JM, Wyatt HDM, Pelletier L. EMBO J. 2024 Dec 12. doi: 10.1038/s44318-024-00337-5. PubMed 39668248.
Backbone
  Vector backbone: pUC19
  Backbone manufacturer: Invitrogen
  Backbone size w/o insert (bp): 2686
  Vector type: Mammalian Expression, CRISPR ; Donor Template
Growth in bacteria
  Bacterial resistance: Ampicillin, 100 μg/mL
  Growth temperature: 37°C
  Growth strain: DH5alpha
  Copy number: High Copy
Gene/Insert
  Gene/Insert name: CETN2 Homology Arms flanking a mStayGold Tag (alt name: CETN2)
  Species: H. sapiens (human)
  Insert size (bp): 1874
  Entrez Gene: CETN2 (a.k.a. CALT, CEN2)
  Promoter: Promoterless
  Cloning method: Unknown
  Sequencing primers: 5′ CTGCAAGGCGATTAAGTTGGGTAAC; 3′ GGCTCGTATGTTGTGTGGAATTGT
Terms and licenses: Academic/Nonprofit Terms; Industry Terms: Not Available to Industry
Depositor comments: To be co-transfected with sgRNA plasmid px330-CETN2 (Addgene #227291): https://www.addgene.org/227291/
How to cite: qTAG-N-Solo-mStayGold-CETN2 was a gift from Laurence Pelletier (Addgene plasmid # 227292 ; http://n2t.net/addgene:227292 ; RRID:Addgene_227292)
